>Addgene plasmid #60122 | 3JPX | depositor partial sequence | sequence record 96076 | Insert DNA Sequence
GACGCTGTCAGTATAGAAAGTGGTACAAACACTGAACGCCCTGATACACCTACAAACACGCCAAATGCAC
CTGGAAGGAAAAGTTGGGGAAAGGGAAAATGGAAGTCAAAGAAATGCAAATATTCTTTCAAATGTGTAAA
TAGTCTCAAGGAAGATCATAACCAACCATTGTTTGGAGTTCAGTTTAACTGGCACAGTAAAGAAGGAGAT
CCATTAGTGTTTGCAACTGTAGGAAGCAACAGAGTTACCTTGTATGAATGTCATTCACAAGGAGAAATCC
GGTTGTTGCAATCTTACGTGGATGCTGATGCTGATGAAAACTTTTACACTTGTGCATGGACCTATGATAG
CAATACGAGCCATCCTCTGCTGGCTGTAGCTGGATCTAGAGGCATAATTAGGATAATAAATCCTATAACA
ATGCAGTGTATAAAGCACTATGTTGGCCATGGAAATGCTATCAATGAGCTGAAATTCCATCCAAGAGATC
CAAATCTTCTCCTGTCAGTAAGTAAAGATCATGCTTTACGATTATGGAATATCCAGACGGACACTCTGGT
GGCAATATTTGGAGGCGTAGAAGGGCACAGAGATGAAGTTCTAAGTGCTGATTATGATCTTTTGGGTGAA
AAAATAATGTCCTGTGGTATGGATCATTCTCTTAAACTTTGGAGGATCAATTCAAAGAGAATGATGAATG
CAATTAAGGAATCTTATGATTATAATCCAAATAAAACTAACAGGCCATTTATTTCTCAGAAAATCCATTT
TCCTGATTTTTCTACCAGAGACATACATAGGAATTATGTTGATTGTGTGCGATGGTTAGGCGATTTGATA
CTTTCTAAGTCTTGTGAAAATGCCATTGTGTGCTGGAAACCTGGCAAGATGGAAGATGATATAGATAAAA
TTAAACCCAGTGAATCTAATGTGACTATTCTTGGGCGATTTGATTACAGCCAGTGTGACATTTGGTACAT
GAGGTTTTCTATGGATTTCTGGCAAAAGATGCTTGCATTGGGCAATCAAGTTGGCAAACTTTATGTTTGG
GATTTAGAAGTAGAAGATCCTCATAAAGCCAAATGTACAACACTGACTCATCATAAATGTGGTGCTGCTA
TTCGACAAACCAGTTTTAGCAGGGATAGCAGCATTCTTATAGCTGTTTGTGATGATGCCAGTATTTGGCG
CTGGGATCGACTTCGA
