>Addgene plasmid #60122 | 3JPX | addgene partial sequence | sequence record 97207 | T7 5'-TAATACGACTCACTATAGGG-3'
GAGATATACATATGTCCCCTATACTAGGTAAATGGAAAATTAAGGGCCTTGTGCAACCCACTCGACTTCT
TTTGGAATATCTTGAAGAAAAATATGAAGAGCATTTGTATGAGCGCGATGAAGGTGATAAATGGCGAAAC
AAAAAGTTTGAATTGGGTTTGGAGTTTCCCAATCTTCCTTATTATATTGATGGTGATGTTAAATTAACAC
AGTCTATGGCCATCATACGTTATATAGCTGACAAGCACAACATGTTGGGTGGTTGTCCAAAAGAGCGTGC
AGAGATTTCAATGCTTGAAGGAGCGGTTTTGGATATTAGATACGGTGTTTCGAGAATTGCATATAGTAAA
GACTTTGAAACTCTCAAAGTTGATTTTCTTAGCAAGCTACCTGAAATGCTGAAAATGTTCGAAGATCGTT
TATGTCATAAAACATATTTAAATGGTGATCATGTAACCCATCCTGACTTCATGTTGTATGACGCTCTTGA
TGTTGTTTTATACATGGACCCAATGTGCCTGGATGCGTTCCCAAAATTAGTTTGTTTTAAAAAACGTATT
GAAGCTATCCCACAAATTGATAATTACTTGAAATCCAGCAAGTATATAGCATGGCCTTTGCAGGGCTGG
