>Addgene plasmid #60122 | 3JPX | addgene partial sequence | sequence record 97208 | T7term 5'-GCTAGTTATTGCTCAGCGG-3'
CTTTGTTAGCAGCCGGATCTCAGTGGTGGTGGTGGTGGTGCTCGAGTGCGGCCGCAAGCTTCGTCATCAT
CGAAGTCGATCCCAGCGCCAAATACTGGCATCATCACAAACAGCTATAAGAATGCTGCTATCCCTGCTAA
AACTGGTTTGTCGAATAGCAGCACCACATTTATGATGAGTCAGTGTTGTACATTTGGCTTTATGAGGATC
TTCTACTTCTAAATCCCAAACATAAAGTTTGCCAACTTGATTGCCCAATGCAAGCATCTTTTGCCAGAAA
TCCATAGAAAACCTCATGTACCAAATGTCACACTGGCTGTAATCAAATCGCCCAAGAATAGTCACATTAG
ATTCACTGGGTTTAATTTTATCTATATCATCTTCCATCTTGCCAGGTTTCCAGCACACAATGGCATTTTC
ACAAGACTTAGAAAGTATCAAATCGCCTAACCATCGCACACAATCAACATAATTCCTATGTATGTCTCTG
GTAGAAAAATCAGGAAAATGGATTTTCTGAGAAATAAATGGCCTGTTAGTTTTATTTGGATTATAATCAT
AAGATTCCTTAATTGCATTCATCATTCTCTTTGAATTGATCCTCCAAAGTTTAAGAGAATGATCCATACC
ACAGGACATTATTTTTTCACCCAAAAGATCATAATCAGCACTTAGAACTTCATCTCTGTGCCCTTCTACG
CCTCCAAATATTGCCACCAGAGTGTCCGTCTGGATATTCC
