>Addgene plasmid #60122 | 3JPX | addgene partial sequence | sequence record 98390 | pGEX5 5'-GGGCTGGCAAGCCACGTTTGGTG-3'
TCCATGGGCAGCAGCCATCATCATCATCATCACAGCAGCGGCCTGGTTCCGCGTGGTAGTGACGCTGTCA
GTATAGAAAGTGGTACAAACACTGAACGCCCTGATACACCTACAAACACGCCAAATGCACCTGGAAGGAA
AAGTTGGGGAAAGGGAAAATGGAAGTCAAAGAAATGCAAATATTCTTTCAAATGTGTAAATAGTCTCAAG
GAAGATCATAACCAACCATTGTTTGGAGTTCAGTTTAACTGGCACAGTAAAGAAGGAGATCCATTAGTGT
TTGCAACTGTAGGAAGCAACAGAGTTACCTTGTATGAATGTCATTCACAAGGAGAAATCCGGTTGTTGCA
ATCTTACGTGGATGCTGATGCTGATGAAAACTTTTACACTTGTGCATGGACCTATGATAGCAATACGAGC
CATCCTCTGCTGGCTGTAGCTGGATCTAGAGGCATAATTAGGATAATAAATCCTATAACAATGCAGTGTA
TAAAGCACTATGTTGGCCATGGAAATGCTATCAATGAGCTGAAATTCCATCCAAGAGATCCAAATCTTCT
CCTGTCAGTAAGTAAAGATCATGCTTTACGATTATGGAATATCCAGACGGACACTCTGGTGGCAATATTT
GGAGGCGTAGAAGGGCACAGAGATGAAGTTCTAAGTGCTGATTATGATCTTTT
