[The description below was written by a language model from this plasmid's Addgene catalogue record.]
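Description:
3JPX is a bacterial expression plasmid built on the pET28GST-LIC backbone, a pET-type vector adapted for ligation-independent cloning. It carries a fragment of human EED (embryonic ectoderm development, also known as HEED, WAIT1 or COGIS), a core subunit of the Polycomb repressive complex 2. The insert is about 1.2 kb and is derived from a human cDNA reference. The record notes that it was designed for structure determination and may not represent the full open reading frame, so it is best regarded as a crystallisation construct with defined domain boundaries rather than a full-length clone. A mutation field refers to depositor comments that are not included here, so any sequence differences from the reference are not specified.

Expression is driven by the T7 promoter, which requires a host supplying T7 RNA polymerase for protein production, while the plasmid itself is propagated in a standard cloning strain under kanamycin selection and is listed as high copy. The EED fragment is fused at its N terminus to both GST and a 6xHis tag. This allows affinity purification on glutathione or immobilised metal resins, and GST often also aids the solubility of the recombinant protein. The record does not describe the order of the two tags or any protease cleavage site between tags and insert. No feature table was provided, so the origin of replication and other backbone elements are not itemised. The plasmid's name matches the Protein Data Bank entry associated with it, consistent with its intended use in producing recombinant EED for crystallography and related biochemical or binding studies.
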