Addgene plasmid #60122: 3JPX
Purpose: Bacterial expression for structure determination; may not be full ORF
Depositing lab: Cheryl Arrowsmith. Depositing organization: University of Toronto.
Backbone
  Vector backbone: pET28GST-LIC
  Vector type: Bacterial Expression
Growth in bacteria
  Bacterial resistance: Kanamycin, 50 μg/mL
  Growth temperature: 37°C
  Growth strain: DH5alpha
  Copy number: High Copy
Gene/Insert
  Gene/Insert name: EED:APC056-C05:C32049 (alt names: PDB ID: 3JPX; EED-5)
  Species: H. sapiens (human)
  Insert size (bp): 1206
  Mutation: See comments
  GenBank ID: BC068995
  Entrez Gene: EED (a.k.a. COGIS, HEED, WAIT1)
  Promoter: T7
  Tag / fusion protein: GST (N terminal on insert); 6xHis (N terminal on insert)
  Cloning method: Ligation Independent Cloning
  Sequencing primers: 5′ T7; 3′ T7 Terminal
Terms and licenses: Academic/Nonprofit Terms; Industry Terms: Not Available to Industry
How to cite: 3JPX was a gift from Cheryl Arrowsmith (Addgene plasmid # 60122 ; http://n2t.net/addgene:60122 ; RRID:Addgene_60122)
